>Addgene plasmid #91613 | pPN088 | addgene full sequence | sequence record 180191 | Addgene NGS Result
GAGGGCCTATTTCCCATGATTCCTTCATATTTGCATATACGATACAAGGCTGTTAGAGAGATAATTGGAA
TTAATTTGACTGTAAACACAAAGATATTAGTACAAAATACGTGACGTAGAAAGTAATAATTTCTTGGGTA
GTTTGCAGTTTTAAAATTATGTTTTAAAATGGACTATCATATGCTTACCGTAACTTGAAAGTATTTCGAT
TTCTTGGCTTTATATATCTTGTGGAAAGGACGAAACACCGGCTACCACCCATAGCAACCAGTTTTAGAGC
TAGAAATAGCAAGTTAAAATAAGGCTAGTCCGTTATCAACTTGAAAAAGTGGCACCGAGTCGGTGCTTTT
TTAAGCTTGGCGTAATCATGGTCATAGCTGTTTCCTGTGTGAAATTGTTATCCGCTCACAATTCCACACA
ACATACGAGCCGGAAGCATAAAGTGTAAAGCCTGGGGTGCCTAATGAGTGAGCTAACTCACATTAATTGC
GTTGCGCTCACTGCCCGCTTTCCAGTCGGGAAACCTGTCGTGCCAGCTGCATTAATGAATCGGCCAACGC
GCGGGGAGAGGCGGTTTGCGTATTGGGCGCTCTTCCGCTTCCTCGCTCACTGACTCGCTGCGCTCGGTCG
TTCGGCTGCGGCGAGCGGTATCAGCTCACTCAAAGGCGGTAATACGGTTATCCACAGAATCAGGGGATAA
CGCAGGAAAGAACATGTGAGCAAAAGGCCAGCAAAAGGCCAGGAACCGTAAAAAGGCCGCGTTGCTGGCG
TTTTTCCATAGGCTCCGCCCCCCTGACGAGCATCACAAAAATCGACGCTCAAGTCAGAGGTGGCGAAACC
CGACAGGACTATAAAGATACCAGGCGTTTCCCCCTGGAAGCTCCCTCGTGCGCTCTCCTGTTCCGACCCT
GCCGCTTACCGGATACCTGTCCGCCTTTCTCCCTTCGGGAAGCGTGGCGCTTTCTCATAGCTCACGCTGT
AGGTATCTCAGTTCGGTGTAGGTCGTTCGCTCCAAGCTGGGCTGTGTGCACGAACCCCCCGTTCAGCCCG
ACCGCTGCGCCTTATCCGGTAACTATCGTCTTGAGTCCAACCCGGTAAGACACGACTTATCGCCACTGGC
AGCAGCCACTGGTAACAGGATTAGCAGAGCGAGGTATGTAGGCGGTGCTACAGAGTTCTTGAAGTGGTGG
CCTAACTACGGCTACACTAGAAGAACAGTATTTGGTATCTGCGCTCTGCTGAAGCCAGTTACCTTCGGAA
AAAGAGTTGGTAGCTCTTGATCCGGCAAACAAACCACCGCTGGTAGCGGTGGTTTTTTTGTTTGCAAGCA
GCAGATTACGCGCAGAAAAAAAGGATCTCAAGAAGATCCTTTGATCTTTTCTACGGGGTCTGACGCTCAG
TGGAACGAAAACTCACGTTAAGGGATTTTGGTCATGAGATTATCAAAAAGGATCTTCACCTAGATCCTTT
TAAATTAAAAATGAAGTTTTAAATCAATCTAAAGTATATATGAGTAAACTTGGTCTGACAGTTACCAATG
CTTAATCAGTGAGGCACCTATCTCAGCGATCTGTCTATTTCGTTCATCCATAGTTGCCTGACTCCCCGTC
GTGTAGATAACTACGATACGGGAGGGCTTACCATCTGGCCCCAGTGCTGCAATGATACCGCGAGACCCAC
GCTCACCGGCTCCAGATTTATCAGCAATAAACCAGCCAGCCGGAAGGGCCGAGCGCAGAAGTGGTCCTGC
AACTTTATCCGCCTCCATCCAGTCTATTAATTGTTGCCGGGAAGCTAGAGTAAGTAGTTCGCCAGTTAAT
AGTTTGCGCAACGTTGTTGCCATTGCTACAGGCATCGTGGTGTCACGCTCGTCGTTTGGTATGGCTTCAT
TCAGCTCCGGTTCCCAACGATCAAGGCGAGTTACATGATCCCCCATGTTGTGCAAAAAAGCGGTTAGCTC
CTTCGGTCCTCCGATCGTTGTCAGAAGTAAGTTGGCCGCAGTGTTATCACTCATGGTTATGGCAGCACTG
CATAATTCTCTTACTGTCATGCCATCCGTAAGATGCTTTTCTGTGACTGGTGAGTACTCAACCAAGTCAT
TCTGAGAATAGTGTATGCGGCGACCGAGTTGCTCTTGCCCGGCGTCAATACGGGATAATACCGCGCCACA
TAGCAGAACTTTAAAAGTGCTCATCATTGGAAAACGTTCTTCGGGGCGAAAACTCTCAAGGATCTTACCG
CTGTTGAGATCCAGTTCGATGTAACCCACTCGTGCACCCAACTGATCTTCAGCATCTTTTACTTTCACCA
GCGTTTCTGGGTGAGCAAAAACAGGAAGGCAAAATGCCGCAAAAAAGGGAATAAGGGCGACACGGAAATG
TTGAATACTCATACTCTTCCTTTTTCAATATTATTGAAGCATTTATCAGGGTTATTGTCTCATGAGCGGA
TACATATTTGAATGTATTTAGAAAAATAAACAAATAGGGGTTCCGCGCACATTTCCCCGAAAAGTGCCAC
CTGACGTCTAAGAAACCATTATTATCATGACATTAACCTATAAAAATAGGCGTATCACGAGGCCCTTTCG
TCTCGCGCGTTTCGGTGATGACGGTGAAAACCTCTGACACATGCAGCTCCCGGAGACGGTCACAGCTTGT
CTGTAAGCGGATGCCGGGAGCAGACAAGCCCGTCAGGGCGCGTCAGCGGGTGTTGGCGGGTGTCGGGGCT
GGCTTAACTATGCGGCATCAGAGCAGATTGTACTGAGAGTGCACCATATGCGGTGTGAAATACCGCACAG
ATGCGTAAGGAGAAAATACCGCATCAGGCGCCATTCGCCATTCAGGCTGCGCAACTGTTGGGAAGGGCGA
TCGGTGCGGGCCTCTTCGCTATTACGCCAGCTGGCGAAAGGGGGATGTGCTGCAAGGCGATTAAGTTGGG
TAACGCCAGGGTTTTCCCAGTCACGACGTTGTAAAACGACGGCCAGTGAATTCGAGCTCGGTACCCGGGG
ATCCGTTAATTAA
Features (pLannotate 1.2.2; 13 found; start..end, strand, type, name):
      1..241     +  promoter       U6 promoter: RNA polymerase III promoter for human U6 snRNA
    271..346     +  misc_RNA       gRNA scaffold: guide RNA scaffold for the Streptococcus pyogenes CRISPR/Cas9 system
    395..411     -  protein_bind   lac operator: The lac repressor binds to the lac operator to inhibit transcription in E. coli. This inhibition can be relieved by adding lactose or isopropyl-β-D-thiogalactopyranoside (IPTG). lac repressor encoded by lacI
    419..449     -  promoter       lac promoter: promoter for the E. coli lac operon
    464..485     -  protein_bind   CAP binding site: CAP binding activates transcription in the presence of cAMP. E. coli catabolite activator protein
    498..590     -  CDS            lacI (fragment): lac repressor; lacI; The lac repressor binds to the lac operator to inhibit transcription in E. coli. This inhibition can be relieved by adding lactose or isopropyl-β-D-thiogalactopyranoside (IPTG).
    773..1361    -  rep_origin     ori: high-copy-number ColE1/pMB1/pBR322/pUC origin of replication
   1532..2392    -  CDS            AmpR: β-lactamase; bla; confers resistance to ampicillin, carbenicillin, and related antibiotics
   2393..2497    -  promoter       AmpR promoter: bla
   2592..2627    +  CDS            rop (fragment): Rop protein, which maintains plasmids at low copy number; rop
   2729..2828    +  misc_feature   bom (fragment): basis of mobility region from pBR322
   2834..2991    -  CDS            lacZα (fragment): LacZα fragment of β-galactosidase; lacZ fragment
   2988..3014    +  misc_feature   MCS (fragment): pUC18/19 multiple cloning site
