[The description below was written by a language model from this plasmid's Addgene catalogue record and pLannotate feature annotations shown in this document.]
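Description:
pPN088 is a small (about 3.0 kb) CRISPR guide RNA expression plasmid built on a pUC19 backbone carrying a human U6 promoter. It is maintained in E. coli through the high-copy ColE1/pUC-type origin and selected with ampicillin via the β-lactamase (AmpR) gene and its native promoter. The remaining annotated bacterial elements are leftovers of the pUC19 cloning region and backbone rather than functional parts of the payload. These include the lac promoter, lac operator and CAP binding site, along with fragments of lacZα, lacI, rop, bom and the multiple cloning site.

The functional cassette consists of the U6 promoter, an RNA polymerase III promoter suited to producing short, uncapped transcripts. It is followed by a roughly 20-nucleotide spacer targeting human FURIN (also known as PACE, PCSK3 or SPC1) and then the Streptococcus pyogenes Cas9 guide RNA scaffold. The spacer was inserted between two BbsI sites, which were destroyed during cloning, as is typical for this type IIS oligo-cloning approach. In the feature table, the unannotated gap between the promoter and the scaffold corresponds to its position. Transcription yields a single guide RNA that directs SpCas9 to the FURIN locus.

The plasmid carries no Cas9 gene, mammalian selection marker or reporter, so the nuclease must be supplied separately, for example from a co-delivered plasmid. According to the record, the construct was made as part of a scaled framework for CRISPR editing of human pluripotent stem cells to study genes implicated in psychiatric disease. Its intended use is transient delivery into human cells to edit FURIN.
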