Addgene plasmid #91613: pPN088
Purpose: Express sgRNA targeting human FURIN
Depositing lab: Lindy Barrett. Depositing organization: Broad Institute. Publication: A Scaled Framework for CRISPR Editing of Human Pluripotent Stem Cells to Study Psychiatric Disease. Hazelbaker DZ, Beccard A, Bara AM, Dabkowski N, Messana A, Mazzucato P, Lam D, Manning D, Eggan K, Barrett LE. Stem Cell Reports. 2017 Oct 10;9(4):1315-1327. doi: 10.1016/j.stemcr.2017.09.006. PubMed 29020615.
Backbone
  Vector backbone: pUC19-U6 promoter
  Vector type: CRISPR
Growth in bacteria
  Bacterial resistance: Ampicillin, 100 μg/mL
  Growth temperature: 37°C
  Growth strain: DH5alpha
  Copy number: High Copy
Gene/Insert
  Gene/Insert name: FURIN (alt name: NM_002569.3)
  gRNA/shRNA sequence: GCTACCACCCATAGCAACCA
  Species: H. sapiens (human)
  Insert size (bp): 21
  Entrez Gene: FURIN (a.k.a. FUR, PACE, PCSK3, SPC1)
  Promoter: U6
  Cloning method: Restriction Enzyme; 5′ cloning site BbsI (destroyed during cloning); 3′ cloning site BbsI (destroyed during cloning)
  Sequencing primers: 5′ M13F (-21)
Terms and licenses: Academic/Nonprofit Terms; Industry Terms
How to cite: pPN088 was a gift from Lindy Barrett (Addgene plasmid # 91613 ; http://n2t.net/addgene:91613 ; RRID:Addgene_91613)
